>Addgene plasmid #216817 | pDM071 | addgene full sequence | sequence record 430145 | Addgene NGS Result
TCAATATTATTGAAGCATTTATCAGGGTTATTGTCTCATGAGCGGATACATATTTGAATGTATTTAGAAA
AATAAACAAATAGGGGTTCCGCGCACATTTCCCCGAAAAGTGCCACCTGACGTCTAAGAAACCATTATTA
TCATGACATTAACCTATAAAAATAGGCGTATCACGAGGCCCTTTCGTCTCGCGCGTTTCGGTGATGACGG
TGAAAACCTCTGACACATGCAGCTCCCGGAGACGGTCACAGCTTGTCTGTAAGCGGATGCCGGGAGCAGA
CAAGCCCGTCAGGGCGCGTCAGCGGGTGTTGGCGGGTGTCGGGGCTGGCTTAACTATGCGGCATCAGAGC
AGATTGTACTGAGAGTGCACCATATGCGGTGTGAAATACCGCACAGATGCGTAAGGAGAAAATACCGCAT
CAGGCGCCATTCGCCATTCAGGCTGCGCAACTGTTGGGAAGGGCGATCGGTGCGGGCCTCTTCGCTATTA
CGCCAGCTGGCGAAAGGGGGATGTGCTGCAAGGCGATTAAGTTGGGTAACGCCAGGGTTTTCCCAGTCAC
GACGTTGTAAAACGACGGCCAGTGAATTCGAGCTCGGTACCCGGGGATCCATGGTCTCCAAGGGTGAGGA
GCTCATCAAGGAGAACATGCACATGAAGCTCTACATGGAGGGTACCGTCAACAACCACCACTTCAAGTGC
ACCACCGAAGGTGAGGGTAAGCCCTACGAGGGTACCCAGACCCAGCGCATCAAAGTTGTCGAAGGTGGTC
CCCTCCCTTTCGCTTTCGACATCCTCGCCACCTGCTTCATGTACGGTTCCAAGACCTTCATCAACCACAC
CCAGGGTATCCCCGACTTCTTCAAGCAGTCCTTCCCCGAGGGTTTCACCTGGGAGCGCGTTACTACCTAC
GAGGATGGTGGTGTCCTCACTGTCACCCAAGACACCTCCCTTCAGGACGGTTGCCTCATCTACAACGTCA
AGCTCCGCGGTGTCAACTTCCCCTCCAACGGTCCCGTCATGCAGAAGAAGACCCTTGGTTGGGAAGCTAC
TACTGAGACCCTTTACCCCGCCGACGGTGGTCTCGAGGGTCGTTGTGACATGGCCTTAAAGCTCGTTGGT
GGTGGTCACTTACACTGCAACCTCAAGACCACCTACCGCTCCAAGAAGCCCGCCAAGAACCTCAAGATGC
CCGGTGTCTACTTTGTTGACCGTCGCCTTGAGCGCATCAAGGAGGCCGACAACGAGACCTACGTTGAACA
ACACGAGGTCGCCGTTGCTCGCTACTGCGACCTCCCTTCTAAGCTCGGTCACAAGCTCAACGGTATGGAC
GAGCTCTACAAGAACATCCTCGGTCCCATCCGCGGATCCTCTAGAGTCGACCTGCAGGCATGCAAGCTTG
GCGTAATCATGGTCATAGCTGTTTCCTGTGTGAAATTGTTATCCGCTCACAATTCCACACAACATACGAG
CCGGAAGCATAAAGTGTAAAGCCTGGGGTGCCTAATGAGTGAGCTAACTCACATTAATTGCGTTGCGCTC
ACTGCCCGCTTTCCAGTCGGGAAACCTGTCGTGCCAGCTGCATTAATGAATCGGCCAACGCGCGGGGAGA
GGCGGTTTGCGTATTGGGCGCTCTTCCGCTTCCTCGCTCACTGACTCGCTGCGCTCGGTCGTTCGGCTGC
GGCGAGCGGTATCAGCTCACTCAAAGGCGGTAATACGGTTATCCACAGAATCAGGGGATAACGCAGGAAA
GAACATGTGAGCAAAAGGCCAGCAAAAGGCCAGGAACCGTAAAAAGGCCGCGTTGCTGGCGTTTTTCCAT
AGGCTCCGCCCCCCTGACGAGCATCACAAAAATCGACGCTCAAGTCAGAGGTGGCGAAACCCGACAGGAC
TATAAAGATACCAGGCGTTTCCCCCTGGAAGCTCCCTCGTGCGCTCTCCTGTTCCGACCCTGCCGCTTAC
CGGATACCTGTCCGCCTTTCTCCCTTCGGGAAGCGTGGCGCTTTCTCATAGCTCACGCTGTAGGTATCTC
AGTTCGGTGTAGGTCGTTCGCTCCAAGCTGGGCTGTGTGCACGAACCCCCCGTTCAGCCCGACCGCTGCG
CCTTATCCGGTAACTATCGTCTTGAGTCCAACCCGGTAAGACACGACTTATCGCCACTGGCAGCAGCCAC
TGGTAACAGGATTAGCAGAGCGAGGTATGTAGGCGGTGCTACAGAGTTCTTGAAGTGGTGGCCTAACTAC
GGCTACACTAGAAGAACAGTATTTGGTATCTGCGCTCTGCTGAAGCCAGTTACCTTCGGAAAAAGAGTTG
GTAGCTCTTGATCCGGCAAACAAACCACCGCTGGTAGCGGTGGTTTTTTTGTTTGCAAGCAGCAGATTAC
GCGCAGAAAAAAAGGATCTCAAGAAGATCCTTTGATCTTTTCTACGGGGTCTGACGCTCAGTGGAACGAA
AACTCACGTTAAGGGATTTTGGTCATGAGATTATCAAAAAGGATCTTCACCTAGATCCTTTTAAATTAAA
AATGAAGTTTTAAATCAATCTAAAGTATATATGAGTAAACTTGGTCTGACAGTTACCAATGCTTAATCAG
TGAGGCACCTATCTCAGCGATCTGTCTATTTCGTTCATCCATAGTTGCCTGACTCCCCGTCGTGTAGATA
ACTACGATACGGGAGGGCTTACCATCTGGCCCCAGTGCTGCAATGATACCGCGAGACCCACGCTCACCGG
CTCCAGATTTATCAGCAATAAACCAGCCAGCCGGAAGGGCCGAGCGCAGAAGTGGTCCTGCAACTTTATC
CGCCTCCATCCAGTCTATTAATTGTTGCCGGGAAGCTAGAGTAAGTAGTTCGCCAGTTAATAGTTTGCGC
AACGTTGTTGCCATTGCTACAGGCATCGTGGTGTCACGCTCGTCGTTTGGTATGGCTTCATTCAGCTCCG
GTTCCCAACGATCAAGGCGAGTTACATGATCCCCCATGTTGTGCAAAAAAGCGGTTAGCTCCTTCGGTCC
TCCGATCGTTGTCAGAAGTAAGTTGGCCGCAGTGTTATCACTCATGGTTATGGCAGCACTGCATAATTCT
CTTACTGTCATGCCATCCGTAAGATGCTTTTCTGTGACTGGTGAGTACTCAACCAAGTCATTCTGAGAAT
AGTGTATGCGGCGACCGAGTTGCTCTTGCCCGGCGTCAATACGGGATAATACCGCGCCACATAGCAGAAC
TTTAAAAGTGCTCATCATTGGAAAACGTTCTTCGGGGCGAAAACTCTCAAGGATCTTACCGCTGTTGAGA
TCCAGTTCGATGTAACCCACTCGTGCACCCAACTGATCTTCAGCATCTTTTACTTTCACCAGCGTTTCTG
GGTGAGCAAAAACAGGAAGGCAAAATGCCGCAAAAAAGGGAATAAGGGCGACACGGAAATGTTGAATACT
CATACTCTTCCTTTT
Features (pLannotate 1.2.2; 13 found; start..end, strand, type, name):
    188..223     +  CDS            rop (fragment): Rop protein, which maintains plasmids at low copy number; rop
    325..424     +  misc_feature   bom (fragment): basis of mobility region from pBR322
    430..587     -  CDS            lacZα (fragment): LacZα fragment of β-galactosidase; lacZ fragment
    584..610     +  misc_feature   MCS (fragment): pUC18/19 multiple cloning site
    611..1342    +  CDS            mCardinal: mCardinal is a basic (constitutively fluorescent) far red fluorescent protein published in 2014, derived from Entacmaea quadricolor. It is reported to be a rapidly-maturing monomer with moderate acid sensitivity.
   1364..1399    +  misc_feature   MCS (fragment): pUC18/19 multiple cloning site
   1436..1452    -  protein_bind   lac operator: The lac repressor binds to the lac operator to inhibit transcription in E. coli. This inhibition can be relieved by adding lactose or isopropyl-β-D-thiogalactopyranoside (IPTG). lac repressor encoded by lacI
   1460..1490    -  promoter       lac promoter: promoter for the E. coli lac operon
   1505..1526    -  protein_bind   CAP binding site: CAP binding activates transcription in the presence of cAMP. E. coli catabolite activator protein
   1539..1631    -  CDS            lacI (fragment): lac repressor; lacI; The lac repressor binds to the lac operator to inhibit transcription in E. coli. This inhibition can be relieved by adding lactose or isopropyl-β-D-thiogalactopyranoside (IPTG).
   1814..2402    -  rep_origin     ori: high-copy-number ColE1/pMB1/pBR322/pUC origin of replication
   2573..3433    -  CDS            AmpR: β-lactamase; bla; confers resistance to ampicillin, carbenicillin, and related antibiotics
   3434..93      -  promoter       AmpR promoter (across the origin): bla
