[The description below was written by a language model from this plasmid's Addgene catalogue record and pLannotate feature annotations shown in this document.]
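Description:
pDM071 is a small (about 3.4 kb) pUC19-based plasmid that stores a fluorescent-protein module for tagging genes in the filamentous fungus Aspergillus nidulans. It is maintained in E. coli at high copy number from the pUC-type ColE1/pMB1 origin and selected with ampicillin through the β-lactamase gene and its native promoter. The remaining annotated elements are ordinary pUC19 remnants: fragments of lacZα, the split multiple cloning site, the lac promoter, operator and CAP binding site, and short vestiges of lacI, rop and bom.

The insert, assembled by Gibson cloning from a synthetic gene fragment, is the coding sequence of mCardinal, a monomeric far-red fluorescent protein derived from Entacmaea quadricolor, with codon usage adjusted for A. nidulans. A short peptide linker follows its C-terminus, so that the fluorescent protein can be joined in frame to the start of a target protein, giving an N-terminal tag. The mCardinal reading frame sits within the disrupted cloning site and runs opposite to the lac promoter. No fungal promoter, terminator or selectable marker is annotated, so although the catalogue lists the vector type as bacterial expression, the plasmid looks more like a sequence source than an expression construct.

The associated publication describes a Golden Gate-based CRISPR-Cas9 system for gene editing and fluorescent-protein tagging in A. nidulans. The cassette is therefore presumably a template for building tagging donor DNA, although the record does not spell out how it is used. The flanking M13 forward and reverse primer sites allow the insert to be sequenced.
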