Addgene plasmid #216817: pDM071
Purpose: Aspergillus nidulans codon-adjusted mCardinal fluorescent protein, includes linker for N-terminal tagging.
Depositing lab: Ken Sawin. Depositing organization: University of Edinburgh. Publication: Improved gene editing and fluorescent-protein tagging in Aspergillus nidulans using a Golden Gate-based CRISPR-Cas9 plasmid system. Modaffari D, Finlayson A, Miao Y, Wallace EWJ, Sawin KE. Wellcome Open Res. 2024 Oct 17;9:602. doi: 10.12688/wellcomeopenres.23086.1. eCollection 2024. PubMed 39640368.
Backbone
  Vector backbone: pUC19
  Vector type: Bacterial Expression
Growth in bacteria
  Bacterial resistance: Ampicillin, 100 μg/mL
  Growth temperature: 37°C
  Growth strain: DH5alpha
  Copy number: High Copy
Gene/Insert
  Gene/Insert name: mCardinal
  Species: Synthetic
  Mutation: Aspergillus nidulans codon-adjusted
  Tag / fusion protein: RIPGLIN (C terminal on insert)
  Cloning method: Gibson Cloning
  Sequencing primers: 5′ M13 Forward; 3′ M13 Reverse
Resource information
  A portion of this plasmid was derived from a plasmid made by: Synthethic gene fragment from IDT
Terms and licenses: Academic/Nonprofit Terms; Industry Terms: Not Available to Industry
How to cite: pDM071 was a gift from Ken Sawin (Addgene plasmid # 216817 ; http://n2t.net/addgene:216817 ; RRID:Addgene_216817)
